>Addgene plasmid #64371 | 8047_GFP-Kras2B_ires_puro | depositor full sequence | sequence record 134790 | 8047_GFP-Kras2B_ires_puro sequence 8013 bps
ATCGATAAAATAAAAGATTTTATTTAGTCTCCAGAAAAAGGGGGGAATGAAAGACCCCACCTGTAGGTTT
GGCAAGCTAGCTTAAGTAACGCCATTTTGCAAGGCATGGAAAATACATAACTGAGAATAGAGAAGTTCAG
ATCAAGGTTAGGAACAGAGAGACAGCAGAATATGGGCCAAACAGGATATCTGTGGTAAGCAGTTCCTGCC
CCGGCTCAGGGCCAAGAACAGATGGTCCCCAGATGCGGTCCCGCCCTCAGCAGTTTCTAGAGAACCATCA
GATGTTTCCAGGGTGCCCCAAGGACCTGAAATGACCCTGTGCCTTATTTGAACTAACCAATCAGTTCGCT
TCTCGCTTCTGTTCGCGCGCTTCTGCTCCCCGAGCTCAATAAAAGAGCCCACAACCCCTCACTCGGCGCG
CCAGTCCTCCGATAGACTGCGTCGCCCGGGTACCCGTGTATCCAATAAACCCTCTTGCAGTTGCATCCGA
CTTGTGGTCTCGCTGTTCCTTGGGAGGGTCTCCTCTGAGTGATTGACTACCCGTCAGCGGGGGTCTTTCA
TGGGTAACAGTTTCTTGAAGTTGGAGAACAACATTCTGAGGGTAGGAGTCGAATATTAAGTAATCCTGAC
TCAATTAGCCACTGTTTTGAATCCACATACTCCAATACTCCTGAAATAGTTCATTATGGACAGCGCAAAA
AGAGCTGGGGAGAATTGTGAAATTGTTATCCGCTCACAATTCCACACAACATACGAGCCGGAAGCATAAA
GTGTAAAGCCTGGGGTGCCTAATGAGTGAGCTAACTCACATTAATTGCGTTGCGCTCACTGCCCGCTTTC
CAGTCGGGAAACCTGTCGTGCCAGCTGCATTAATGAATCGGCCAACGCGCGGGGAGAGGCGGTTTGCGTA
TTGGGCGCTCTTCCGCTTCCTCGCTCACTGACTCGCTGCGCTCGGTCGTTCGGCTGCGGCGAGCGGTATC
AGCTCACTCAAAGGCGGTAATACGGTTATCCACAGAATCAGGGGATAACGCAGGAAAGAACATGTGAGCA
AAAGGCCAGCAAAAGGCCAGGAACCGTAAAAAGGCCGCGTTGCTGGCGTTTTTCCATAGGCTCCGCCCCC
CTGACGAGCATCACAAAAATCGACGCTCAAGTCAGAGGTGGCGAAACCCGACAGGACTATAAAGATACCA
GGCGTTTCCCCCTGGAAGCTCCCTCGTGCGCTCTCCTGTTCCGACCCTGCCGCTTACCGGATACCTGTCC
GCCTTTCTCCCTTCGGGAAGCGTGGCGCTTTCTCATAGCTCACGCTGTAGGTATCTCAGTTCGGTGTAGG
TCGTTCGCTCCAAGCTGGGCTGTGTGCACGAACCCCCCGTTCAGCCCGACCGCTGCGCCTTATCCGGTAA
CTATCGTCTTGAGTCCAACCCGGTAAGACACGACTTATCGCCACTGGCAGCAGCCACTGGTAACAGGATT
AGCAGAGCGAGGTATGTAGGCGGTGCTACAGAGTTCTTGAAGTGGTGGCCTAACTACGGCTACACTAGAA
GGACAGTATTTGGTATCTGCGCTCTGCTGAAGCCAGTTACCTTCGGAAAAAGAGTTGGTAGCTCTTGATC
CGGCAAACAAACCACCGCTGGTAGCGGTGGTTTTTTTGTTTGCAAGCAGCAGATTACGCGCAGAAAAAAA
GGATCTCAAGAAGATCCTTTGATCTTTTCTACGGGGTCTGACGCTCAGTGGAACGAAAACTCACGTTAAG
GGATTTTGGTCATGAGATTATCAAAAAGGATCTTCACCTAGATCCTTTTAAATTAAAAATGAAGTTTTAA
ATCAATCTAAAGTATATATGAGTAAACTTGGTCTGACAGTTACCAATGCTTAATCAGTGAGGCACCTATC
TCAGCGATCTGTCTATTTCGTTCATCCATAGTTGCCTGACTCCCCGTCGTGTAGATAACTACGATACGGG
AGGGCTTACCATCTGGCCCCAGTGCTGCAATGATACCGCGAGACCCACGCTCACCGGCTCCAGATTTATC
AGCAATAAACCAGCCAGCCGGAAGGGCCGAGCGCAGAAGTGGTCCTGCAACTTTATCCGCCTCCATCCAG
TCTATTAATTGTTGCCGGGAAGCTAGAGTAAGTAGTTCGCCAGTTAATAGTTTGCGCAACGTTGTTGCCA
TTGCTACAGGCATCGTGGTGTCACGCTCGTCGTTTGGTATGGCTTCATTCAGCTCCGGTTCCCAACGATC
AAGGCGAGTTACATGATCCCCCATGTTGTGCAAAAAAGCGGTTAGCTCCTTCGGTCCTCCGATCGTTGTC
AGAAGTAAGTTGGCCGCAGTGTTATCACTCATGGTTATGGCAGCACTGCATAATTCTCTTACTGTCATGC
CATCCGTAAGATGCTTTTCTGTGACTGGTGAGTACTCAACCAAGTCATTCTGAGAATAGTGTATGCGGCG
ACCGAGTTGCTCTTGCCCGGCGTCAATACGGGATAATACCGCGCCACATAGCAGAACTTTAAAAGTGCTC
ATCATTGGAAAACGTTCTTCGGGGCGAAAACTCTCAAGGATCTTACCGCTGTTGAGATCCAGTTCGATGT
AACCCACTCGTGCACCCAACTGATCTTCAGCATCTTTTACTTTCACCAGCGTTTCTGGGTGAGCAAAAAC
AGGAAGGCAAAATGCCGCAAAAAAGGGAATAAGGGCGACACGGAAATGTTGAATACTCATACTCTTCCTT
TTTCAATATTATTGAAGCATTTATCAGGGTTATTGTCTCATGAGCGGATACATATTTGAATGTATTTAGA
AAAATAAACAAATAGGGGTTCCGCGCACATTTCCCCGAAAAGTGCCACCTGACGTCTAAGAAACCATTAT
TATCATGACATTAACCTATAAAAATAGGCGTATCACGAGGCCCTTTCGTCTCGCGCGTTTCGGTGATGAC
GGTGAAAACCTCTGACACATGCAGCTCCCGGAGACGGTCACAGCTTGTCTGTAAGCGGATGCCGGGAGCA
GACAAGCCCGTCAGGGCGCGTCAGCGGGTGTTGGCGGGTGTCGGGGCTGGCTTAACTATGCGGCATCAGA
GCAGATTGTACTGAGAGTGCACCATATGCGGTGTGAAATACCGCACAGATGCGTAAGGAGAAAATACCGC
ATCAGGCGCCATTCGCCATTCAGGCTGCGCAACTGTTGGGAAGGGCGATCGGTGCGGGCCTCTTCGCTAT
TACGCCAGCTGGCGAAAGGGGGATGTGCTGCAAGGCGATTAAGTTGGGTAACGCCAGGGTTTTCCCAGTC
ACGACGTTGTAAAACGACGGCCAGTGCCACGCTCTCCCTTATGCGACTCCTGCATTAGGAAGCAGCCCAG
TAGTAGGTTGAGGCCGTTGAGCACCGCCGCCGCAAGGAATGGTGCATGCAAGGAGATGGCGCCCAACAGT
CCCCCGGCCACGGGGCCTGCCACCATACCCACGCCGAAACAAGCGCTCATGAGCCCGAAGTGGCGAGCCC
GATCTTCCCCATCGGTGATGTCGGCGATATAGGCGCCAGCAACCGCACCTGTGGCGCCGGTGATGCCGGC
CACGATGCGTCCGGCGTAGAGGCGATTAGTCCAATTTGTTAAAGACAGGATATCAGTGGTCCAGGCTCTA
GTTTTGACTCAACAATATCACCAGCTGAAGCCTATAGAGTACGAGCCATAGATAAAATAAAAGATTTTAT
TTAGTCTCCAGAAAAAGGGGGGAATGAAAGACCCCACCTGTAGGTTTGGCAAGCTAGCTTAAGTAACGCC
ATTTTGCAAGGCATGGAAAATACATAACTGAGAATAGAGAAGTTCAGATCAAGGTTAGGAACAGAGAGAC
AGCAGAATATGGGCCAAACAGGATATCTGTGGTAAGCAGTTCCTGCCCCGGCTCAGGGCCAAGAACAGAT
GGTCCCCAGATGCGGTCCCGCCCTCAGCAGTTTCTAGAGAACCATCAGATGTTTCCAGGGTGCCCCAAGG
ACCTGAAATGACCCTGTGCCTTATTTGAACTAACCAATCAGTTCGCTTCTCGCTTCTGTTCGCGCGCTTC
TGCTCCCCGAGCTCAATAAAAGAGCCCACAACCCCTCACTCGGCGCGCCAGTCCTCCGATAGACTGCGTC
GCCCGGGTACCCGTATTCCCAATAAAGCCTCTTGCTGTTTGCATCCGAATCGTGGACTCGCTGATCCTTG
GGAGGGTCTCCTCAGATTGATTGACTGCCCACCTCGGGGGTCTTTCATTTGGAGGTTCCACCGAGATTTG
GAGACCCCTGCCCAGGGACCACCGACCCCCCCGCCGGGAGGTAAGCTGGCCAGCGGTCGTTTCGTGTCTG
TCTCTGTCTTTGTGCGTGTTTGTGCCGGCATCTAATGTTTGCGCCTGCGTCTGTACTAGTTAGCTAACTA
GCTCTGTATCTGGCGGACCCGTGGTGGAACTGACGAGTTCTGAACACCCGGCCGCAACCCTGGGAGACGT
CCCAGGGACTTTGGGGGCCGTTTTTGTGGCCCGACCTGAGGAAGGGAGTCGATGTGGAATCCGACCCCGT
CAGGATATGTGGTTCTGGTAGGAGACGAGAACCTAAAACAGTTCCCGCCTCCGTCTGAATTTTTGCTTTC
GGTTTGGAACCGAAGCCGCGCGTCTTGTCTGCTGCAGCGCTGCAGCATCGTTCTGTGTTGTCTCTGTCTG
ACTGTGTTTCTGTATTTGTCTGAAAATTAGGGCCAGACTGTTACCACTCCCTTAAGTTTGACCTTAGGTC
ACTGGAAAGATGTCGAGCGGATCGCTCACAACCAGTCGGTAGATGTCAAGAAGAGACGTTGGGTTACCTT
CTGCTCTGCAGAATGGCCAACCTTTAACGTCGGATGGCCGCGAGACGGCACCTTTAACCGAGACCTCATC
ACCCAGGTTAAGATCAAGGTCTTTTCACCTGGCCCGCATGGACACCCAGACCAGGTCCCCTACATCGTGA
CCTGGGAAGCCTTGGCTTTTGACCCCCCTCCCTGGGTCAAGCCCTTTGTACACCCTAAGCCTCCGCCTCC
TCTTCCTCCATCCGCCCCGTCTCTCCCCCTTGAACCTCCTCGTTCGACCCCGCCTCGATCCTCCCTTTAT
CCAGCCCTCACTCCTTCTCTAGGCGCCGGAATTAGATCCACCGGTCGCCACCATGGTGAGCAAGGGCGAG
GAGCTGTTCACCGGGGTGGTGCCCATCCTGGTCGAGCTGGACGGCGACGTAAACGGCCACAAGTTCAGCG
TGTCCGGCGAGGGCGAGGGCGATGCCACCTACGGCAAGCTGACCCTGAAGTTCATCTGCACCACCGGCAA
GCTGCCCGTGCCCTGGCCCACCCTCGTGACCACCCTGACCTACGGCGTGCAGTGCTTCAGCCGCTACCCC
GACCACATGAAGCAGCACGACTTCTTCAAGTCCGCCATGCCCGAAGGCTACGTCCAGGAGCGCACCATCT
TCTTCAAGGACGACGGCAACTACAAGACCCGCGCCGAGGTGAAGTTCGAGGGCGACACCCTGGTGAACCG
CATCGAGCTGAAGGGCATCGACTTCAAGGAGGACGGCAACATCCTGGGGCACAAGCTGGAGTACAACTAC
AACAGCCACAACGTCTATATCATGGCCGACAAGCAGAAGAACGGCATCAAGGTGAACTTCAAGATCCGCC
ACAACATCGAGGACGGCAGCGTGCAGCTCGCCGACCACTACCAGCAGAACACCCCCATCGGCGACGGCCC
CGTGCTGCTGCCCGACAACCACTACCTGAGCACCCAGTCCGCCCTGAGCAAAGACCCCAACGAGAAGCGC
GATCACATGGTCCTGCTGGAGTTCGTGACCGCCGCCGGGATCACTCTCGGCATGGACGAGCTGTACAAGT
CCGGACTCAGATCTATGACTGAGTATAAACTTGTGGTGGTTGGAGCTGGTGGCGTAGGCAAGAGCGCCTT
GACGATACAGCTAATTCAGAATCACTTTGTGGATGAGTACGACCCTACGATAGAGGACTCCTACAGGAAA
CAAGTAGTAATTGATGGAGAAACCTGTCTCTTGGATATTCTCGACACAGCAGGTCAAGAGGAGTACAGTG
CAATGAGGGACCAGTACATGAGAACTGGGGAGGGCTTTCTTTGTGTATTTGCCATAAATAATACTAAATC
ATTTGAAGATATTCACCATTATAGAGAACAAATTAAAAGAGTAAAGGACTCTGAAGATGTGCCTATGGTC
CTGGTAGGGAATAAGTGTGATTTGCCTTCTAGAACAGTAGACACGAAACAGGCTCAGGAGTTAGCAAGGA
GTTACGGGATTCCGTTCATTGAGACCTCAGCAAAGACAAGACAGGGTGTTGACGATGCCTTCTATACATT
AGTCCGAGAAATTCGAAAACATAAAGAAAAGATGAGCAAAGATGGGAAGAAGAAGAAGAAGAAGTCAAGG
ACAAGGTGTACAGTTATGTGAGAATTCTGCAGTCGAGGTTAACGAATTCCGCCCCCCCCCCCTAACGTTA
CTGGCCGAAGCCGCTTGGAATAAGGCCGGTGTGCGTTTGTCTATATGTTATTTTCCACCATATTGCCGTC
TTTTGGCAATGTGAGGGCCCGGAAACCTGGCCCTGTCTTCTTGACGAGCATTCCTAGGGGTCTTTCCCCT
CTCGCCAAAGGAATGCAAGGTCTGTTGAATGTCGTGAAGGAAGCAGTTCCTCTGGAAGCTTCTTGAAGAC
AAACAACGTCTGTAGCGACCCTTTGCAGGCAGCGGAACCCCCCACCTGGCGACAGGTGCCTCTGCGGCCA
AAAGCCACGTGTATAAGATACACCTGCAAAGGCGGCACAACCCCAGTGCCACGTTGTGAGTTGGATAGTT
GTGGAAAGAGTCAAATGGCTCTCCTCAAGCGTATTCAACAAGGGGCTGAAGGATGCCCAGAAGGTACCCC
ATTGTATGGGATCTGATCTGGGGCCTCGGTGCACATGCTTTACATGTGTTTAGTCGAGGTTAAAAAAACG
TCTAGGCCCCCCGAACCACGGGGACGTGGTTTTCCTTTGAAAAACACGATGATAATATGGCCACAACCAT
GACCGAGTACAAGCCCACGGTGCGCCTCGCCACCCGCGACGACGTCCCCAGGGCCGTACGCACCCTCGCC
GCCGCGTTCGCCGACTACCCCGCCACGCGCCACACCGTCGATCCGGACCGCCACATCGAGCGGGTCACCG
AGCTGCAAGAACTCTTCCTCACGCGCGTCGGGCTCGACATCGGCAAGGTGTGGGTCGCGGACGACGGCGC
CGCGGTGGCGGTCTGGACCACGCCGGAGAGCGTCGAAGCGGGGGCGGTGTTCGCCGAGATCGGCCCGCGC
ATGGCCGAGTTGAGCGGTTCCCGGCTGGCCGCGCAGCAACAGATGGAAGGCCTCCTGGCGCCGCACCGGC
CCAAGGAGCCCGCGTGGTTCCTGGCCACCGTCGGCGTCTCGCCCGACCACCAGGGCAAGGGTCTGGGCAG
CGCCGTCGTGCTCCCCGGAGTGGAGGCGGCCGAGCGCGCCGGGGTGCCCGCCTTCCTGGAGACCTCCGCG
CCCCGCAACCTCCCCTTCTACGAGCGGCTCGGCTTCACCGTCACCGCCGACGTCGAGGTGCCCGAAGGAC
CGCGCACCTGGTGCATGACCCGCAAGCCCGGTGCCTGACGCCCGCCCCACGACCCGCAGCGCCCGACCGA
AAGGAGCGCACGACCCCATGCATCGATGATCTAGAGCTCGCTGATCAGCCTCGACTGTGCCTTCTAGTTG
CCAGCCATCTGTTGTTTGCCCCTCCCCCGTGCCTTCCTTGACCCTGGAAGGTGCCACTCCCACTGTCCTT
TCCTAATAAAATGAGGAAATTGCATCGCATTGTCTGAGTAGGTGTCATTCTATTCTGGGGGGTGGGGTGG
GGCAGGACAGCAAGGGGGAGGATTGGGAAGACAATAGCAGGCATGCTGGGGATGCGGTGGGCTCTATGGC
TTCTGAGGCGGAAAGAACCTGCAGCCCAAGCTT
Features (pLannotate 1.2.2; 22 found; start..end, strand, type, name):
     47..561     +  LTR            3' LTR: 3' long terminal repeat from murine embryonic stem cell virus
    723..739     -  protein_bind   lac operator: The lac repressor binds to the lac operator to inhibit transcription in E. coli. This inhibition can be relieved by adding lactose or isopropyl-β-D-thiogalactopyranoside (IPTG). lac repressor encoded by lacI
    747..777     -  promoter       lac promoter: promoter for the E. coli lac operon
    792..813     -  protein_bind   CAP binding site: CAP binding activates transcription in the presence of cAMP. E. coli catabolite activator protein
    826..918     -  CDS            lacI (fragment): lac repressor; lacI; The lac repressor binds to the lac operator to inhibit transcription in E. coli. This inhibition can be relieved by adding lactose or isopropyl-β-D-thiogalactopyranoside (IPTG).
   1101..1689    -  rep_origin     ori: high-copy-number ColE1/pMB1/pBR322/pUC origin of replication
   1860..2720    -  CDS            AmpR: β-lactamase; bla; confers resistance to ampicillin, carbenicillin, and related antibiotics
   2721..2825    -  promoter       AmpR promoter: bla
   2920..2955    +  CDS            rop (fragment): Rop protein, which maintains plasmids at low copy number; rop
   3057..3156    +  misc_feature   bom (fragment): basis of mobility region from pBR322
   3162..3316    -  CDS            lacZα (fragment): LacZα fragment of β-galactosidase; lacZ fragment
   3319..3592    -  CDS            TcR (fragment): tetracycline efflux protein; tet; confers resistance to tetracycline
   3593..3691    +  CDS            env (fragment): murine leukemia virus gPr80 envelope polyprotein precursor; env; proteolytically cleaved into gp70SU and p15TM subunits
   3733..4249    +  LTR            5' LTR: 5' long terminal repeat from murine embryonic stem cell virus
   4313..4654    +  misc_feature   MESV Ψ: packaging signal of murine embryonic stem cell virus
   4721..5137    +  CDS            gag (truncated): truncated Moloney murine leukemia virus (MMLV) gag gene lacking the start codon
   5163..5879    +  CDS            EGFP: EGFP is a basic (constitutively fluorescent) green fluorescent protein published in 1996, derived from Aequorea victoria. It is reported to be a rapidly-maturing weak dimer with moderate acid sensitivity.
   5895..6458    +  CDS            KRAS: RASK_MELGA - Experimental evidence at protein level: Swiss-Prot protein existence level 1. Ras proteins bind GDP/GTP and possess intrinsic GTPase activity. Plays an important role in the regulation of cell proliferation. May play a role in promoting oncogenic events by inducing transcriptional silencing of tumor suppressor genes (TSGs). From Meleagris gallopavo (Wild turkey).
   6593..7055    +  misc_feature   IRES: internal ribosome entry site (IRES) of the encephalomyocarditis virus (EMCV)
   7069..7668    +  CDS            PuroR: puromycin N-acetyltransferase; pac from Streptomyces alboniger; confers resistance to puromycin
   7755..7979    +  polyA_signal   bGH poly(A) signal: bovine growth hormone polyadenylation signal
   7983..7999    +  promoter       SV40 promoter (fragment): SV40 enhancer and early promoter
