[The description below was written by a language model from this plasmid's Addgene catalogue record and pLannotate feature annotations shown in this document.]
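Description:
8047_GFP-Kras2B_ires_puro is a gammaretroviral expression plasmid built on a bicistronic GFP-IRES-puro backbone of the murine embryonic stem cell virus (MESV/MSCV) type. It is maintained in E. coli through a high-copy ColE1/pUC-type origin and an ampicillin resistance gene (β-lactamase). The bacterial portion also carries several non-functional remnants of earlier cloning vectors, including fragments of lacI, lacZα, rop, bom and the tetracycline resistance gene, along with a lac promoter/operator region.

The retroviral cassette is flanked by MESV 5′ and 3′ long terminal repeats. It contains the MESV Ψ packaging signal and a truncated, start-codon-deleted gag segment, which together allow the transcript to be encapsidated when the viral proteins are supplied in trans by packaging cells. No separate internal promoter is annotated upstream of the payload, so expression is presumably driven from the 5′ LTR. The first open reading frame encodes EGFP fused to the N-terminus of wild-type mouse Kras isoform 2B, recorded as carrying no mutation. The automated annotation labels the Kras segment by homology to a turkey KRAS entry, but the catalogue record gives the species as mouse. Downstream, an EMCV IRES directs cap-independent translation of puromycin N-acetyltransferase from the same transcript, so puromycin-resistant cells should also express the fluorescent fusion. A bGH polyadenylation signal lies between PuroR and the 3′ LTR.

The plasmid is intended for producing retrovirus to stably transduce mammalian cells with traceable, GFP-tagged wild-type Kras. The associated work concerned the role of KRAS in malignant pleural effusion. The deposited sequence is 8,013 nt, slightly shorter than the stated total of 8,047 bp.
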