Addgene plasmid #64371: 8047_GFP-Kras2B_ires_puro
Purpose: This a retroviral expression plasmid expressing GFP tagged wild type Kras 2B oncogene along with puro resistance gene
Depositing lab: Georgios Stathopoulos. Depositing organization: University of Patras. Publication: Mutant KRAS promotes malignant pleural effusion formation. Agalioti T, Giannou AD, Krontira AC, Kanellakis NI, Kati D, Vreka M, Pepe M, Spella M, Lilis I, Zazara DE, Nikolouli E, Spiropoulou N, Papadakis A, Papadia K, Voulgaridis A, Harokopos V, Stamou P, Meiners S, Eickelberg O, Snyder LA, Antimisiaris SG, Kardamakis D, Psallidas I, Marazioti A, Stathopoulos GT. Nat Commun. 2017 May 16;8:15205. doi: 10.1038/ncomms15205. PubMed 28508873.
Backbone
  Vector backbone: 7432 Bicistronic_GFP_ires_puro
  Backbone manufacturer: Theodora Agalioti
  Backbone size w/o insert (bp): 7432
  Total vector size (bp): 8047
  Modifications to backbone: AgeI, HpaI
  Vector type: Retroviral
  Selectable markers: Puromycin
Growth in bacteria
  Bacterial resistance: Ampicillin, 100 μg/mL
  Growth temperature: 37°C
  Growth strain: XL1 Blue
  Copy number: High Copy
Gene/Insert
  Gene/Insert name: mouse Kras2B (alt name: Kras)
  Species: M. musculus (mouse)
  Insert size (bp): 1356
  Mutation: none
  Entrez Gene: Kras (a.k.a. K-Ras, K-Ras 2, K-ras, Ki-ras, Kras-2, Kras2, c-K-ras, c-Ki-ras, p21B, ras)
  Tag / fusion protein: GFP (N terminal on insert)
  Cloning method: Restriction Enzyme; 5′ cloning site AgeI (not destroyed); 3′ cloning site SmaI (destroyed during cloning)
  Sequencing primers: 5′ ccctcactccttctctagg
Terms and licenses: Academic/Nonprofit Terms; Industry Terms: Not Available to Industry
Depositor comments: This construct was created in G. Stathopoulos Lab in Patras, Greece by Theodora Agalioti.
How to cite: 8047_GFP-Kras2B_ires_puro was a gift from Georgios Stathopoulos (Addgene plasmid # 64371 ; http://n2t.net/addgene:64371 ; RRID:Addgene_64371)
