>Addgene plasmid #64371 | 8047_GFP-Kras2B_ires_puro | addgene partial sequence | sequence record 114195 | EGFP-C 5'-CATGGTCCTGCTGGAGTTCGTG-3'
AGTCCGGACTCAGATCTATGACTGAGTATAAACTTGTGGTGGTTGGAGCTGGTGGCGTAGGCAAGAGCGC
CTTGACGATACAGCTAATTCAGAATCACTTTGTGGATGAGTACGACCCTACGATAGAGGACTCCTACAGG
AAACAAGTAGTAATTGATGGAGAAACCTGTCTCTTGGATATTCTCGACACAGCAGGTCAAGAGGAGTACA
GTGCAATGAGGGACCAGTACATGAGAACTGGGGAGGGCTTTCTTTGTGTATTTGCCATAAATAATACTAA
ATCATTTGAAGATATTCACCATTATAGAGAACAAATTAAAAGAGTAAAGGACTCTGAAGATGTGCCTATG
GTCCTGGTAGGGAATAAGTGTGATTTGCCTTCTAGAACAGTAGACACGAAACAGGCTCAGGAGTTAGCAA
GGAGTTACGGGATTCCGTTCATTGAGACCTCAGCAAAGACAAGACAGGGTGTTGACGATGCCTTCTATAC
ATTAGTCCGAGAAATTCGAAAACATAAAGAAAAGATGAGCAAAGATGGGAAGAAGAAGAAGAAGAAGTCA
AGGACAAGGTGTACAGTTATGTGAGAATTCTGCAGTCGAGGTTAACGAATTCCGCCCCCCCCCCCTAACG
TTACTGGCCGAAGCCGCTTGGAATAAGGCCGGTGTGCGTTTGTCTATATGTTATTTTCCACCATATTGCC
GTCTTTTGGCAATGTGAGGGCCCGGAAACCTGGCCCTGTCTTCTTGACGAGCATTCCTAGGGGTCTTTCC
CCTCTC
