>Addgene plasmid #64371 | 8047_GFP-Kras2B_ires_puro | addgene partial sequence | sequence record 114196 | BGH-rev 5'-TAGAAGGCACAGTCGAGG-3'
GGGTCGTGCGCTCCTTTCGGTCGGGCGCTGCGGGTCGTGGGGCGGGCGTCAGGCACCGGGCTTGCGGGTC
ATGCACCAGGTGCGCGGTCCTTCGGGCACCTCGACGTCGGCGGTGACGGTGAAGCCGAGCCGCTCGTAGA
AGGGGAGGTTGCGGGGCGCGGAGGTCTCCAGGAAGGCGGGCACCCCGGCGCGCTCGGCCGCCTCCACTCC
GGGGAGCACGACGGCGCTGCCCAGACCCTTGCCCTGGTGGTCGGGCGAGACGCCGACGGTGGCCAGGAAC
CACGCGGGCTCCTTGGGCCGGTGCGGCGCCAGGAGGCCTTCCATCTGTTGCTGCGCGGCCAGCCGGGAAC
CGCTCAACTCGGCCATGCGCGGGCCGATCTCGGCGAACACCGCCCCCGCTTCGACGCTCTCCGGCGTGGT
CCAGACCGCCACCGCGGCGCCGTCGTCCGCGACCCACACCTTGCCGATGTCGAGCCCGACGCGCGTGAGG
AAGAGTTCTTGCAGCTCGGTGACCCGCTCGATGTGGCGGTCCGGATCGACGGTGTGGCGCGTGGCGGGGT
AGTCGGCGAACGCGGCGGCGAGGGTGCGTACGGCCCTGGGGACGTCGTCGCGGGTGGCGAGGCGCACCGT
GGGCTTGTACTCGGTCATGGTTGTGGCCATATTATCATCGTGTTTTTCAAAGGAAAACCACGTCCCCGTG
GTTCGGGGGGCCTAGACGTTTTTTTAACCTCGACTAAACACATGTAAAGCATGTGCACCGAGGCCCCAGA
TCAGATCCCATACAATGGGGTACCTTCTGGGCATCCTTCAGCCCCTTGTTGAATACGCTTGAGGAGAGCC
ATTTGACTCTTTCCACAACTATCCAACTCACAACGTGGCACTGGGGTTGTGCCGCCTTTGCAGGTGTATC
TTATACACGTGGCTTTTGGCCGCA
